Addgene plasmid #166449: Lenti-Cry2-mCherry-TEAD4-IDR
Purpose: Expresses fusion of CRY2PHR with mCherry and TEAD4-IDR
Depositing lab: Shuguo Sun. Depositing organization: Huazhong University of Science & Technology. Publication: Interferon-gamma induces tumor resistance to anti-PD-1 immunotherapy by promoting YAP phase separation. Yu M, Peng Z, Qin M, Liu Y, Wang J, Zhang C, Lin J, Dong T, Wang L, Li S, Yang Y, Xu S, Guo W, Zhang X, Shi M, Peng H, Luo X, Zhang H, Zhang L, Li Y, Yang XP, Sun S. Mol Cell. 2021 Feb 13. pii: S1097-2765(21)00010-1. doi: 10.1016/j.molcel.2021.01.010. PubMed 33606996.
Backbone
  Vector backbone: pHAGE
  Vector type: Lentiviral
Growth in bacteria
  Bacterial resistance: Ampicillin, 100 μg/mL
  Growth temperature: 37°C
  Growth strain: NEB Stable
  Copy number: High Copy
Gene/Insert
  Gene/Insert name: Cry2, mCherry, TEAD4-IDR(89-230)
  Species: H. sapiens (human)
  Entrez Gene: TEAD4 (a.k.a. EFTR-2, RTEF1, TCF13L1, TEF-3, TEF3, TEFR-1, hRTEF-1B); CRY2 (a.k.a. HCRY2, PHLL2)
  Cloning method: Gibson Cloning
Terms and licenses: Academic/Nonprofit Terms; Industry Terms: Not Available to Industry
How to cite: Lenti-Cry2-mCherry-TEAD4-IDR was a gift from Shuguo Sun (Addgene plasmid # 166449 ; http://n2t.net/addgene:166449 ; RRID:Addgene_166449)
