[The description below was written by a language model from this plasmid's Addgene catalogue record and pLannotate feature annotations shown in this document.]
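Description:
Lenti-Cry2-mCherry-TEAD4-IDR is a 9.8 kb HIV-1-based lentiviral transfer plasmid on the pHAGE backbone. It is maintained in E. coli through a high-copy ColE1/pUC-type origin and selected with ampicillin via the β-lactamase gene. The viral portion carries a truncated 5' LTR, the Ψ packaging signal with an adjoining gag fragment, the Rev response element for Rev-dependent nuclear export of the genomic RNA, the cPPT/CTS element, a WPRE to boost transcript stability and expression, and a ΔU3 self-inactivating 3' LTR. Packaging functions are not encoded and must be supplied in trans. No mammalian drug-selection marker is annotated, so transduced cells would be identified by red fluorescence.

The payload is a single fusion protein driven by the strong constitutive human EF-1α promoter. Although the name lists Cry2 first, the annotated order in the sequence is a TEAD4 fragment, then mCherry, then CRY2PHR. The TEAD4 fragment corresponds to the intrinsically disordered region, residues 89–230 of the human Hippo-pathway transcription factor. The catalogue links the human CRY2 gene, but the feature table identifies the module as the photolyase homology region of Arabidopsis thaliana cryptochrome 2, the standard blue-light-responsive optogenetic domain.

This arrangement matches the "optoDroplet"-type design, in which light-triggered CRY2PHR self-association raises the local concentration of an attached disordered region and mCherry allows any resulting condensates to be imaged in live cells. The associated publication concerns YAP phase separation in tumour resistance to anti-PD-1 therapy, so the construct was presumably used to test whether the TEAD4 IDR can drive or join such condensates. The record itself states only that it expresses the fusion.
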