Features (pLannotate 1.2.2; 25 found; start..end, strand, type, name):
    377..634     +  LTR            5' LTR (truncated): truncated 5' long terminal repeat (LTR) from HIV-1
    681..806     +  misc_feature   HIV-1 Ψ: packaging signal of human immunodeficiency virus type 1
    790..1128    +  CDS            HIV-1 gag (fragment): gag protein from human immunodeficiency virus 1; gag
   1303..1536    +  misc_feature   RRE: The Rev response element (RRE) of HIV-1 allows for Rev-dependent mRNA export from the nucleus to the cytoplasm.
   1913..2013    +  CDS            Rev (fragment): human immunodeficiency virus 1 (HIV-1) Rev protein; rev; enhances nuclear export of unspliced and incompletely spliced viral mRNAs
   2058..2175    +  misc_feature   cPPT/CTS: central polypurine tract and central termination sequence of HIV-1
   2223..3401    +  promoter       EF-1α promoter: strong constitutive promoter for human elongation factor EF-1α
   3456..3881    +  CDS            TEAD4 (fragment): TEAD4_HUMAN - Also known as RTEF1, TCF13L1, TEF3. Experimental evidence at protein level: Swiss-Prot protein existence level 1. Transcription factor which plays a key role in the Hippo signaling pathway, a pathway involved in organ size control and tumor suppression by restricting proliferation and promoting apoptosis. The core of this pathway is composed of a kinase cascade wherein MST1/MST2, in complex with its regulatory protein SAV1, phosphorylates and activates LATS1/2 in complex with its regulatory protein MOB1, which in turn phosphorylates and inactivates YAP1 oncoprotein and WWTR1/TAZ.
   3900..4607    +  CDS            mCherry: mCherry is a basic (constitutively fluorescent) red fluorescent protein published in 2004, derived from Discosoma sp.. It is reported to be a very rapidly-maturing monomer with low acid sensitivity.
   4620..6113    +  CDS            CRY2PHR: N-terminal photolyase homology region of Arabidopsis thaliana cryptochrome 2 binds to CIB1 upon exposure to blue light (Kennedy et al., 2010)
   6114..6130    +  misc_feature   MCS (fragment): multiple cloning site
   6217..6805    +  misc_feature   WPRE: woodchuck hepatitis virus posttranscriptional regulatory element
   6813..6878    +  CDS            nef (fragment): NEF_HV1Z2 - Experimental evidence at protein level: Swiss-Prot protein existence level 1. Extracellular Nef protein targets CD4(+) T-lymphocytes for apoptosis by interacting with CXCR4 surface receptors. From Human immunodeficiency virus type 1 group M subtype D (isolate Z2/CDC-Z34) (HIV-1).
   6880..7113    +  LTR            3' LTR (ΔU3): self-inactivating 3' long terminal repeat (LTR) from HIV-1
   7318..7422    +  promoter       AmpR promoter: bla
   7423..8283    +  CDS            AmpR: β-lactamase; bla; confers resistance to ampicillin, carbenicillin, and related antibiotics
   8454..9042    +  rep_origin     ori: high-copy-number ColE1/pMB1/pBR322/pUC origin of replication
   9225..9279    +  CDS            lacI (fragment): lac repressor; lacI; The lac repressor binds to the lac operator to inhibit transcription in E. coli. This inhibition can be relieved by adding lactose or isopropyl-β-D-thiogalactopyranoside (IPTG).
   9285..9378    +  rep_origin     SV40 ori (fragment): SV40 origin of replication
   9403..9440    +  CDS            lacI (fragment): lac repressor; lacI; The lac repressor binds to the lac operator to inhibit transcription in E. coli. This inhibition can be relieved by adding lactose or isopropyl-β-D-thiogalactopyranoside (IPTG).
   9453..9474    +  protein_bind   CAP binding site: CAP binding activates transcription in the presence of cAMP. E. coli catabolite activator protein
   9489..9519    +  promoter       lac promoter: promoter for the E. coli lac operon
   9527..9543    +  protein_bind   lac operator: The lac repressor binds to the lac operator to inhibit transcription in E. coli. This inhibition can be relieved by adding lactose or isopropyl-β-D-thiogalactopyranoside (IPTG). lac repressor encoded by lacI
   9577..9660    +  polyA_signal   SV40 poly(A) signal (fragment): SV40 polyadenylation signal
   9827..329     +  CDS            nef (fragment) (across the origin): NEF_HV1BR - Experimental evidence at protein level: Swiss-Prot protein existence level 1. Extracellular Nef protein targets CD4(+) T-lymphocytes for apoptosis by interacting with CXCR4 surface receptors (PubMed:14990729). From Human immunodeficiency virus type 1 group M subtype B (isolate BRU/LAI) (HIV-1).
>Addgene plasmid #166449 | Lenti-Cry2-mCherry-TEAD4-IDR | addgene full sequence | sequence record 329730 | Addgene NGS Result
TGGAAGGGCTAATTCACTCCCAAAGAAGACAAGATATCCTTGATCTGTGGATCTACCACACACAAGGCTA
CTTCCCTGATTAGCAGAACTACACACCAGGGCCAGGGGTCAGATATCCACTGACCTTTGGATGGTGCTAC
AAGCTAGTACCAGTTGAGCCAGATAAGGTAGAAGAGGCCAATAAAGGAGAGAACACCAGCTTGTTACACC
CTGTGAGCCTGCATGGGATGGATGACCCGGAGAGAGAAGTGTTAGAGTGGAGGTTTGACAGCCGCCTAGC
ATTTCATCACGTGGCCCGAGAGCTGCATCCGGAGTACTTCAAGAACTGCTGATATCGAGCTTGCTACAAG
GGACTTTCCGCTGGGGACTTTCCAGGGAGGCGTGGCCTGGGCGGGACTGGGGAGTGGCGAGCCCTCAGAT
CCTGCATATAAGCAGCTGCTTTTTGCCTGTACTGGGTCTCTCTGGTTAGACCAGATCTGAGCCTGGGAGC
TCTCTGGCTAACTAGGGAACCCACTGCTTAAGCCTCAATAAAGCTTGCCTTGAGTGCTTCAAGTAGTGTG
TGCCCGTCTGTTGTGTGACTCTGGTAACTAGAGATCCCTCAGACCCTTTTAGTCAGTGTGGAAAATCTCT
AGCAGTGGCGCCCGAACAGGGACTTGAAAGCGAAAGGGAAACCAGAGGAGCTCTCTCGACGCAGGACTCG
GCTTGCTGAAGCGCGCACGGCAAGAGGCGAGGGGCGGCGACTGGTGAGTACGCCAAAAATTTTGACTAGC
GGAGGCTAGAAGGAGAGAGATGGGTGCGAGAGCGTCAGTATTAAGCGGGGGAGAATTAGATCGCGATGGG
AAAAAATTCGGTTAAGGCCAGGGGGAAAGAAAAAATATAAATTAAAACATATAGTATGGGCAAGCAGGGA
GCTAGAACGATTCGCAGTTAATCCTGGCCTGTTAGAAACATCAGAAGGCTGTAGACAAATACTGGGACAG
CTACAACCATCCCTTCAGACAGGATCAGAAGAACTTAGATCATTATATAATACAGTAGCAACCCTCTATT
GTGTGCATCAAAGGATAGAGATAAAAGACACCAAGGAAGCTTTAGACAAGATAGAGGAAGAGCAAAACAA
AAGTAAGACCACCGCACAGCAAGCGGCCGGCCGCTGATCTTCAGACCTGGAGGAGGAGATATGAGGGACA
ATTGGAGAAGTGAATTATATAAATATAAAGTAGTAAAAATTGAACCATTAGGAGTAGCACCCACCAAGGC
AAAGAGAAGAGTGGTGCAGAGAGAAAAAAGAGCAGTGGGAATAGGAGCTTTGTTCCTTGGGTTCTTGGGA
GCAGCAGGAAGCACTATGGGCGCAGCGTCAATGACGCTGACGGTACAGGCCAGACAATTATTGTCTGGTA
TAGTGCAGCAGCAGAACAATTTGCTGAGGGCTATTGAGGCGCAACAGCATCTGTTGCAACTCACAGTCTG
GGGCATCAAGCAGCTCCAGGCAAGAATCCTGGCTGTGGAAAGATACCTAAAGGATCAACAGCTCCTGGGG
ATTTGGGGTTGCTCTGGAAAACTCATTTGCACCACTGCTGTGCCTTGGAATGCTAGTTGGAGTAATAAAT
CTCTGGAACAGATTTGGAATCACACGACCTGGATGGAGTGGGACAGAGAAATTAACAATTACACAAGCTT
AATACACTCCTTAATTGAAGAATCGCAAAACCAGCAAGAAAAGAATGAACAAGAATTATTGGAATTAGAT
AAATGGGCAAGTTTGTGGAATTGGTTTAACATAACAAATTGGCTGTGGTATATAAAATTATTCATAATGA
TAGTAGGAGGCTTGGTAGGTTTAAGAATAGTTTTTGCTGTACTTTCTATAGTGAATAGAGTTAGGCAGGG
ATATTCACCATTATCGTTTCAGACCCACCTCCCAACCCCGAGGGGACCCGACAGGCCCGAAGGAATAGAA
GAAGAAGGTGGAGAGAGAGACAGAGACAGATCCATTCGATTAGTGAACGGATCTCGACGGTATCGCCGAA
TTCACAAATGGCAGTATTCATCCACAATTTTAAAAGAAAAGGGGGGATTGGGGGGTACAGTGCAGGGGAA
AGAATAGTAGACATAATAGCAACAGACATACAAACTAAAGAATTACAAAAACAAATTACAAAAATTCAAA
ATTTTCGGGTTTATTACAGGGACAGCAGAGATCCAGTTTGGACTAGTCGTGAGGCTCCGGTGCCCGTCAG
TGGGCAGAGCGCACATCGCCCACAGTCCCCGAGAAGTTGGGGGGAGGGGTCGGCAATTGAACCGGTGCCT
AGAGAAGGTGGCGCGGGGTAAACTGGGAAAGTGATGTCGTGTACTGGCTCCGCCTTTTTCCCGAGGGTGG
GGGAGAACCGTATATAAGTGCAGTAGTCGCCGTGAACGTTCTTTTTCGCAACGGGTTTGCCGCCAGAACA
CAGGTAAGTGCCGTGTGTGGTTCCCGCGGGCCTGGCCTCTTTACGGGTTATGGCCCTTGCGTGCCTTGAA
TTACTTCCACCTGGCTGCAGTACGTGATTCTTGATCCCGAGCTTCGGGTTGGAAGTGGGTGGGAGAGTTC
GAGGCCTTGCGCTTAAGGAGCCCCTTCGCCTCGTGCTTGAGTTGAGGCCTGGCCTGGGCGCTGGGGCCGC
CGCGTGCGAATCTGGTGGCACCTTCGCGCCTGTCTCGCTGCTTTCGATAAGTCTCTAGCCATTTAAAATT
TTTGATGACCTGCTGCGACGCTTTTTTTCTGGCAAGATAGTCTTGTAAATGCGGGCCAAGATCTGCACAC
TGGTATTTCGGTTTTTGGGGCCGCGGGCGGCGACGGGGCCCGTGCGTCCCAGCGCACATGTTCGGCGAGG
CGGGGCCTGCGAGCGCGGCCACCGAGAATCGGACGGGGGTAGTCTCAAGCTGGCCGGCCTGCTCTGGTGC
CTGGCCTCGCGCCGCCGTGTATCGCCCCGCCCTGGGCGGCAAGGCTGGCCCGGTCGGCACCAGTTGCGTG
AGCGGAAAGATGGCCGCTTCCCGGCCCTGCTGCAGGGAGCTCAAAATGGAGGACGCGGCGCTCGGGAGAG
CGGGCGGGTGAGTCACCCACACAAAGGAAAAGGGCCTTTCCGTCCTCAGCCGTCGCTTCATGTGACTCCA
CGGAGTACCGGGCGCCGTCCAGGCACCTCGATTAGTTCTCGAGCTTTTGGAGTACGTCGTCTTTAGGTTG
GGGGGAGGGGTTTTATGCGATGGAGTTTCCCCACACTGAGTGGGTGGAGACTGAAGTTAGGCCAGCTTGG
CACTTGATGTAATTCTCCTTGGAATTTGCCCTTTTTGAGTTTGGATCTTGGTTCATTCTCAAGCCTCAGA
CAGTGGTTCAAAGTTTTTTTCTTCCATTTCAGGTGTCGTGAAGCGGCCGCACCGGTCTGCAGGCCACCAT
GGACCCCAAGAAGAAGAGGAAGGTGACAGGGAAGACCCGCACCAGGAAGCAGGTCTCCAGCCACATCCAG
GTGCTGGCTCGTCGCAAAGCTCGCGAGATCCAGGCCAAGCTAAAGGACCAGGCAGCTAAGGACAAGGCCC
TGCAGAGCATGGCTGCCATGTCGTCTGCACAGATCATCTCCGCCACGGCCTTCCACAGTAGCATGGCCCT
CGCCCGGGGCCCCGGCCGCCCAGCAGTCTCAGGGTTTTGGCAAGGAGCTTTGCCAGGCCAAGCCGGAACG
TCCCATGATGTGAAGCCTTTCTCTCAGCAAACCTATGCTGTCCAGCCTCCGCTGCCTCTGCCAGGGTTTG
AGTCTCCTGCAGGGCCCGCCCCATCGCCCTCTGCGCCCCCGGCACCCCCATGGCAGGGCCGCAGCGTGGC
CAGCTCCAAGCTCTGGATGTTGGAGTTCTCTCTCGAGTCTAGAGGATCCATGGTGTCTAAAGGCGAGGAG
GATAACATGGCTATAATCAAGGAATTTATGAGGTTCAAGGTGCATATGGAGGGATCTGTGAACGGTCACG
AGTTCGAAATCGAGGGCGAAGGCGAGGGGCGACCCTATGAAGGGACACAGACGGCCAAACTGAAGGTGAC
CAAGGGTGGCCCCCTGCCTTTCGCCTGGGACATCCTGTCACCCCAGTTTATGTACGGCTCTAAGGCTTAC
GTTAAGCACCCTGCCGATATTCCGGACTACTTGAAACTGAGCTTCCCTGAAGGGTTCAAGTGGGAACGGG
TAATGAATTTTGAGGATGGCGGTGTAGTCACAGTTACCCAGGACAGCTCTCTTCAGGACGGAGAATTTAT
CTATAAGGTTAAACTTCGGGGCACTAACTTCCCATCAGACGGCCCCGTGATGCAGAAGAAAACTATGGGC
TGGGAAGCCAGCTCAGAACGCATGTATCCCGAGGACGGAGCACTGAAGGGAGAAATCAAGCAGCGACTCA
AGCTGAAGGATGGGGGACATTATGATGCTGAGGTCAAAACCACCTATAAGGCCAAGAAACCCGTTCAGCT
TCCTGGGGCATACAACGTGAATATCAAACTGGATATTACATCCCATAACGAAGACTATACCATCGTGGAA
CAGTACGAGCGGGCCGAGGGCAGACATAGCACAGGGGGCATGGATGAATTGTACAAGGCGGCCACGCGTA
TGAAGATGGACAAAAAGACTATAGTTTGGTTTAGAAGAGACCTAAGGATTGAGGATAATCCTGCATTAGC
AGCAGCTGCTCACGAAGGATCTGTTTTTCCTGTCTTCATTTGGTGTCCTGAAGAAGAAGGACAGTTTTAT
CCTGGAAGAGCTTCAAGATGGTGGATGAAACAATCACTTGCTCACTTATCTCAATCCTTGAAGGCTCTTG
GATCTGACCTCACTTTAATCAAAACCCACAACACGATTTCAGCGATCTTGGATTGTATCCGCGTTACCGG
TGCTACAAAAGTCGTCTTTAACCACCTCTATGATCCTGTTTCGTTAGTTCGGGACCATACCGTAAAGGAG
AAGCTGGTGGAACGTGGGATCTCTGTGCAAAGCTACAATGGAGATCTATTGTATGAACCGTGGGAGATAT
ACTGCGAAAAGGGCAAACCTTTTACGAGTTTCAATTCTTACTGGAAGAAATGCTTAGATATGTCGATTGA
ATCCGTTATGCTTCCTCCTCCTTGGCGGTTGATGCCAATAACTGCAGCGGCTGAAGCGATTTGGGCGTGT
TCGATTGAAGAACTAGGGCTGGAGAATGAGGCCGAGAAACCGAGCAATGCGTTGTTAACTAGAGCTTGGT
CTCCAGGATGGAGCAATGCTGATAAGTTACTAAATGAGTTCATCGAGAAGCAGTTGATAGATTATGCAAA
GAACAGCAAGAAAGTTGTTGGGAATTCTACTTCACTACTTTCTCCGTATCTCCATTTCGGGGAAATAAGC
GTCAGACACGTTTTCCAGTGTGCCCGGATGAAACAAATTATATGGGCAAGAGATAAGAACAGTGAAGGAG
AAGAAAGTGCAGATCTTTTTCTTAGGGGAATCGGTTTAAGAGAGTATTCTCGGTATATATGTTTCAACTT
CCCGTTTACTCACGAGCAATCGTTGTTGAGTCATCTTCGGTTTTTCCCTTGGGATGCTGATGTTGATAAG
TTCAAGGCCTGGAGACAAGGCAGGACCGGTTATCCGTTGGTGGATGCCGGAATGAGAGAGCTTTGGGCTA
CCGGATGGATGCATAACAGAATAAGAGTGATTGTTTCAAGCTTTGCTGTGAAGTTTCTTCTCCTTCCATG
GAAATGGGGAATGAAGTATTTCTGGGATACACTTTTGGATGCTGATTTGGAATGTGACATCCTTGGCTGG
CAGTATATCTCTGGGAGTATCCCCGATGGCCACGAGCTTGATCGCTTGGACAATCCCGCGTTACAAGGCG
CCAAATATGACCCAGAAGGTGAGTACATAAGGCAATGGCTTCCCGAGCTTGCGAGATTGCCAACTGAATG
GATCCATCATCCATGGGACGCTCCTTTAACCGTACTCAAAGCTTCTGGTGTGGAACTCGGAACAAACTAT
GCGAAACCCATTGTAGACATCGACACAGCTCGTGAGCTACTAGCTAAAGCTATTTCAAGAACCCGTGAAG
CACAGATCATGATCGGAGCAGCAGCCCGGGATCCACCGGTCGCCACCGGTTCAGGGAGCGGATCCGGCTC
AGGGAGTGCGGCCGCAACTCCCACCTGCAACATGCGTGACTGAATCGATAGATCCTAATCAACCTCTGGA
TTACAAAATTTGTGAAAGATTGACTGGTATTCTTAACTATGTTGCTCCTTTTACGCTATGTGGATACGCT
GCTTTAATGCCTTTGTATCATGCTATTGCTTCCCGTATGGCTTTCATTTTCTCCTCCTTGTATAAATCCT
GGTTGCTGTCTCTTTATGAGGAGTTGTGGCCCGTTGTCAGGCAACGTGGCGTGGTGTGCACTGTGTTTGC
TGACGCAACCCCCACTGGTTGGGGCATTGCCACCACCTGTCAGCTCCTTTCCGGGACTTTCGCTTTCCCC
CTCCCTATTGCCACGGCGGAACTCATCGCCGCCTGCCTTGCCCGCTGCTGGACAGGGGCTCGGCTGTTGG
GCACTGACAATTCCGTGGTGTTGTCGGGGAAATCATCGTCCTTTCCTTGGCTGCTCGCCTGTGTTGCCAC
CTGGATTCTGCGCGGGACGTCCTTCTGCTACGTCCCTTCGGCCCTCAATCCAGCGGACCTTCCTTCCCGC
GGCCTGCTGCCGGCTCTGCGGCCTCTTCCGCGTCTTCGCCTTCGCCCTCAGACGAGTCGGATCTCCCTTT
GGGCCGCCTCCCCGCCTGAGATCCTTTAAGACCAATGACTTACAAGGCAGCTGTAGATCTTAGCCACTTT
TTAAAAGAAAAGGGGGGACTGGAAGGGCTAATTCACTCCCAACGAAGACAAGATCTGCTTTTTGCTTGTA
CTGGGTCTCTCTGGTTAGACCAGATCTGAGCCTGGGAGCTCTCTGGCTAACTAGGGAACCCACTGCTTAA
GCCTCAATAAAGCTTGCCTTGAGTGCTTCAAGTAGTGTGTGCCCGTCTGTTGTGTGACTCTGGTAACTAG
AGATCCCTCAGACCCTTTTAGTCAGTGTGGAAAATCTCTAGCAGTAGTAGTTCATGTCATCTTATTATTC
AGTATTTATAACTTGCAAAGAAATGAATATCAGAGAGTGAGAGGCCCGGGTTAATTAAGGAAAGGGCTAG
ATCATTCTTGAAGACGAAAGGGCCTCGTGATACGCCTATTTTTATAGGTTAATGTCATGATAATAATGGT
TTCTTAGACGTCAGGTGGCACTTTTCGGGGAAATGTGCGCGGAACCCCTATTTGTTTATTTTTCTAAATA
CATTCAAATATGTATCCGCTCATGAGACAATAACCCTGATAAATGCTTCAATAATATTGAAAAAGGAAGA
GTATGAGTATTCAACATTTCCGTGTCGCCCTTATTCCCTTTTTTGCGGCATTTTGCCTTCCTGTTTTTGC
TCACCCAGAAACGCTGGTGAAAGTAAAAGATGCTGAAGATCAGTTGGGTGCACGAGTGGGTTACATCGAA
CTGGATCTCAACAGCGGTAAGATCCTTGAGAGTTTTCGCCCCGAAGAACGTTTTCCAATGATGAGCACTT
TTAAAGTTCTGCTATGTGGCGCGGTATTATCCCGTGTTGACGCCGGGCAAGAGCAACTCGGTCGCCGCAT
ACACTATTCTCAGAATGACTTGGTTGAGTACTCACCAGTCACAGAAAAGCATCTTACGGATGGCATGACA
GTAAGAGAATTATGCAGTGCTGCCATAACCATGAGTGATAACACTGCGGCCAACTTACTTCTGACAACGA
TCGGAGGACCGAAGGAGCTAACCGCTTTTTTGCACAACATGGGGGATCATGTAACTCGCCTTGATCGTTG
GGAACCGGAGCTGAATGAAGCCATACCAAACGACGAGCGTGACACCACGATGCCTGTAGCAATGGCAACA
ACGTTGCGCAAACTATTAACTGGCGAACTACTTACTCTAGCTTCCCGGCAACAATTAATAGACTGGATGG
AGGCGGATAAAGTTGCAGGACCACTTCTGCGCTCGGCCCTTCCGGCTGGCTGGTTTATTGCTGATAAATC
TGGAGCCGGTGAGCGTGGGTCTCGCGGTATCATTGCAGCACTGGGGCCAGATGGTAAGCCCTCCCGTATC
GTAGTTATCTACACGACGGGGAGTCAGGCAACTATGGATGAACGAAATAGACAGATCGCTGAGATAGGTG
CCTCACTGATTAAGCATTGGTAACTGTCAGACCAAGTTTACTCATATATACTTTAGATTGATTTAAAACT
TCATTTTTAATTTAAAAGGATCTAGGTGAAGATCCTTTTTGATAATCTCATGACCAAAATCCCTTAACGT
GAGTTTTCGTTCCACTGAGCGTCAGACCCCGTAGAAAAGATCAAAGGATCTTCTTGAGATCCTTTTTTTC
TGCGCGTAATCTGCTGCTTGCAAACAAAAAAACCACCGCTACCAGCGGTGGTTTGTTTGCCGGATCAAGA
GCTACCAACTCTTTTTCCGAAGGTAACTGGCTTCAGCAGAGCGCAGATACCAAATACTGTTCTTCTAGTG
TAGCCGTAGTTAGGCCACCACTTCAAGAACTCTGTAGCACCGCCTACATACCTCGCTCTGCTAATCCTGT
TACCAGTGGCTGCTGCCAGTGGCGATAAGTCGTGTCTTACCGGGTTGGACTCAAGACGATAGTTACCGGA
TAAGGCGCAGCGGTCGGGCTGAACGGGGGGTTCGTGCACACAGCCCAGCTTGGAGCGAACGACCTACACC
GAACTGAGATACCTACAGCGTGAGCTATGAGAAAGCGCCACGCTTCCCGAAGGGAGAAAGGCGGACAGGT
ATCCGGTAAGCGGCAGGGTCGGAACAGGAGAGCGCACGAGGGAGCTTCCAGGGGGAAACGCCTGGTATCT
TTATAGTCCTGTCGGGTTTCGCCACCTCTGACTTGAGCGTCGATTTTTGTGATGCTCGTCAGGGGGGCGG
AGCCTATGGAAAAACGCCAGCAACGCGGCCTTTTTACGGTTCCTGGCCTTTTGCTGGCCTTTTGCTCACA
TGTTCTTTCCTGCGTTATCCCCTGATTCTGTGGATAACCGTATTACCGCCTTTGAGTGAGCTGATACCGC
TCGCCGCAGCCGAACGACCGAGCGCAGCGAGTCAGTGAGCGAGGAAGCGGAAGAGCGCCCAATACGCAAA
CCGCCTCTCCCCGCGCGTTGGCCGATTCATTAATGCAGCAAGCTCATGGCTGACTAATTTTTTTTATTTA
TGCAGAGGCCGAGGCCGCCTCGGCCTCTGAGCTATTCCAGAAGTAGTGAGGAGGCTTTTTTGGAGGCCTA
GGCTTTTGCAAAAAGCTCCCCGTGGCACGACAGGTTTCCCGACTGGAAAGCGGGCAGTGAGCGCAACGCA
ATTAATGTGAGTTAGCTCACTCATTAGGCACCCCAGGCTTTACACTTTATGCTTCCGGCTCGTATGTTGT
GTGGAATTGTGAGCGGATAACAATTTCACACAGGAAACAGCTATGACATGATTACGAATTTCACAAATAA
AGCATTTTTTTCACTGCATTCTAGTTGTGGTTTGTCCAAACTCATCAATGTATCTTATCATGTCTGGATC
AACTGGATAACTCAAGCTAACCAAAATCATCCCAAACTTCCCACCCCATACCCTATTACCACTGCCAATT
ACCTGTGGTTTCATTTACTCTAAACCTGTGATTCCTCTGAATTATTTTCATTTTAAAGAAATTGTATTTG
TTAAATATGTACTACAAACTTAGTAGT
